Addgene plasmid #14533: V246 pCEP 4HA B56beta
Depositing lab: David Virshup. Depositing organization: University of Utah. Publication: Regulation of beta-catenin signaling by the B56 subunit of protein phosphatase 2A. Seeling JM, Miller JR, Gil R, Moon RT, White R, Virshup DM. Science. 1999 Mar 26. 283(5410):2089-91. 10.1126/science.283.5410.2089 PubMed 10092233.
Backbone
  Vector backbone: pCEP4 (modified)
  Backbone manufacturer: Invitrogen
  Backbone size w/o insert (bp): 10186
  Vector type: Mammalian Expression
  Selectable markers: Hygromycin
Growth in bacteria
  Bacterial resistance: Ampicillin, 100 μg/mL
  Growth temperature: 37°C
  Growth strain: DH5alpha
  Copy number: High Copy
Gene/Insert
  Gene/Insert name: PPP2R5B B56 beta regulatory subunit of PP2A (alt names: B' beta; PR61 beta)
  Species: H. sapiens (human)
  Insert size (bp): 2500
  Mutation: I346V relative to GenBank ID L42374
  GenBank ID: L42374
  Entrez Gene: PPP2R5B (a.k.a. B56B, B56beta, PR61B)
  Tag / fusion protein: 4 HA (N terminal on insert)
  Cloning method: Restriction Enzyme; 5′ cloning site NotI (not destroyed); 3′ cloning site XhoI (not destroyed)
  Sequencing primers: 5′ pCEP forward (invitrogen); 3′ EBV Reverse (invitrogen)
Terms and licenses: Academic/Nonprofit Terms; Industry Terms: Not Available to Industry
Depositor comments: 4 HA tag cloned into Not1 site as Not1 cassette so two Not1 sites at 5' end of gene. Addgene NGS identified an I346V mutation in the B56β ORF, this is not predicted to impact plasmid function.
How to cite: V246 pCEP 4HA B56beta was a gift from David Virshup (Addgene plasmid # 14533 ; http://n2t.net/addgene:14533 ; RRID:Addgene_14533)
