[The description below was written by a language model from this plasmid's Addgene catalogue record and pLannotate feature annotations shown in this document.]
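Description:
V246 pCEP 4HA B56beta is a mammalian expression plasmid built on a modified version of the Invitrogen pCEP4 episomal backbone. It expresses the human B56β regulatory subunit of protein phosphatase 2A (PPP2R5B, also called B'β or PR61β). In E. coli it is maintained as a high-copy plasmid through a ColE1/pUC-type origin and selected with ampicillin via the β-lactamase gene. In mammalian cells the Epstein-Barr virus oriP origin and the EBNA1 gene allow the plasmid to replicate and persist extrachromosomally in permissive (typically primate) cells. A hygromycin phosphotransferase cassette, driven by an HSV thymidine kinase promoter and ended by the TK polyadenylation signal, lets transfected populations be selected with hygromycin.

The expression cassette consists of the CMV immediate-early enhancer and promoter, an N-terminal run of HA epitopes, the PPP2R5B coding sequence of about 1.5 kb, and an SV40 polyadenylation signal. The annotation software marks the tag as a partial plus a full 3xHA element, which is consistent with the four HA copies the depositor describes. The recorded insert is about 2.5 kb, so it evidently carries untranslated cDNA sequence beyond the coding region. It lies between NotI and XhoI sites, and because the tag was added as a NotI cassette, two NotI sites flank it at the 5′ end of the gene. Repository sequencing found an I346V substitution relative to the reference cDNA, which is not expected to affect function. The two sequence records, a long-read assembly and an older analyzer sequence, differ slightly in length but show the same architecture. The remaining small herpesvirus, tetracycline-resistance and rop fragments in the tables are backbone remnants.

The plasmid allows transient or hygromycin-selected expression of epitope-tagged B56β, which can be detected or immunoprecipitated with anti-HA antibodies. The associated publication concerns regulation of β-catenin signalling by the B56 subunit of PP2A.
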