Features (pLannotate 1.2.2; 25 found; start..end, strand, type, name):
     57..436     +  enhancer       CMV enhancer: human cytomegalovirus immediate early enhancer
    438..637     +  promoter       CMV promoter: human cytomegalovirus (CMV) immediate early promoter
    694..720     +  CDS            3xHA (fragment): three tandem HA epitope tags
    736..825     +  CDS            3xHA: three tandem HA epitope tags
    841..2331    +  CDS            PPP2R5B: 2A5B_HUMAN - Experimental evidence at protein level: Swiss-Prot protein existence level 1. As the regulatory component of the serine/threonine-protein phosphatase 2A (PP2A) holoenzyme, modulates substrate specificity, subcellular localization, and responsiveness to phosphorylation. The phosphorylated form mediates the interaction between PP2A and AKT1, leading to AKT1 dephosphorylation. From Homo sapiens (Human).
   2976..3017    +  misc_feature   MCS (fragment): pBluescript multiple cloning site
   3030..3164    -  polyA_signal   SV40 poly(A) signal: SV40 polyadenylation signal
   3187..3270    -  CDS            large T antigen (fragment): large T antigen from SV40 (simian virus 40)
   3273..3313    +  CDS            rop (fragment): Rop protein, which maintains plasmids at low copy number; rop
   3425..3443    -  misc_feature   MCS (fragment): pUC18/19 multiple cloning site
   3889..5678    -  rep_origin     oriP: Epstein-Barr virus oriP replication origin (Yates et al., 2000)
   5679..5897    -  CDS            gL (fragment): GL_EBVB9 - Experimental evidence at protein level: Swiss-Prot protein existence level 1. The heterodimer glycoprotein H-glycoprotein L is required for the fusion of viral and plasma membranes leading to virus entry into the host cell. Acts as a functional inhibitor of gH and maintains gH in an inhibited form. Upon binding to host integrins, gL dissociates from gH leading to activation of the viral fusion glycoproteins gB and gH. Fusion of EBV with B-lymphocytes requires the additional receptor- binding protein gp42, which forms a complex with gH/gL. The heterodimer gH/gL targets also host EPHA
   5980..7905    -  CDS            EBNA1: Epstein-Barr nuclear antigen 1, also known as EBNA-1 crucial for latent viral infection, and for episomal amplification of vectors containing the oriP origin (Okita et al., 2013)
   7943..8287    -  CDS            BRRF2_EBVB9 (fragment): Protein inferred from homology: Swiss-Prot protein existence level 3. From Epstein-Barr virus (strain B95-8) (HHV-4) (Human herpesvirus 4).
   8290..8313    -  promoter       tet promoter (fragment): E. coli promoter for tetracycline efflux protein gene
   8426..8530    +  promoter       AmpR promoter: bla
   8531..9391    +  CDS            AmpR: β-lactamase; bla; confers resistance to ampicillin, carbenicillin, and related antibiotics
   9562..10150   +  rep_origin     ori: high-copy-number ColE1/pMB1/pBR322/pUC origin of replication
  10196..10354   -  CDS            TcR (fragment): tetracycline efflux protein; tet; confers resistance to tetracycline
  10475..10675   -  CDS            MDV035 (fragment): UL24_GAHVM - Protein inferred from homology: Swiss-Prot protein existence level 3. May play a role in the dispersal of host nucleolin from the nucleolus throughout the nucleus leading to a decrease in ribosome biogenesis. From Gallid herpesvirus 2 (strain Chicken/Md5/ATCC VR-987) (GaHV-2) (Marek's disease herpesvirus type 1).
  10664..10726   +  promoter       Mini-TK promoter: minimal herpes simplex virus (HSV) thymidine kinase promoter
  10769..11806   +  CDS            HygR: hygromycin B phosphotransferase confers resistance to hygromycin
  11848..11896   +  polyA_signal   HSV TK poly(A) signal: herpes simplex virus thymidine kinase polyadenylation signal (Cole and Stacy, 1985)
  12096..12320   +  CDS            gH (fragment): GH_HHV11 - Experimental evidence at protein level: Swiss-Prot protein existence level 1. The heterodimer glycoprotein H-glycoprotein L is required for the fusion of viral and plasma membranes leading to virus entry into the host cell. Following initial binding to host receptor, membrane fusion is mediated by the fusion machinery composed of gB and the heterodimer gH/gL. May also be involved in the fusion between the virion envelope and the outer nuclear membrane during virion morphogenesis. From Human herpesvirus 1 (strain 17) (HHV-1) (Human herpes simplex virus 1).
  12351..12376   -  CDS            bla(M) (fragment): β-lactamase lacking the signal sequence; bla(M); allows cytosolic expression of β-lactamase
>Addgene plasmid #14533 | V246 pCEP 4HA B56beta | addgene full sequence | sequence record 459062 | Addgene Long Read Sequencing Result
TCTATATCATAATATGTACATTTATATTGGCTCATGTCCAATATGACCGCCATGTTGACATTGATTATTG
ACTAGTTATTAATAGTAATCAATTACGGGGTCATTAGTTCATAGCCCATATATGGAGTTCCGCGTTACAT
AACTTACGGTAAATGGCCCGCCTGGCTGACCGCCCAACGACCCCCGCCCATTGACGTCAATAATGACGTA
TGTTCCCATAGTAACGCCAATAGGGACTTTCCATTGACGTCAATGGGTGGAGTATTTACGGTAAACTGCC
CACTTGGCAGTACATCAAGTGTATCATATGCCAAGTCCGCCCCCTATTGACGTCAATGACGGTAAATGGC
CCGCCTGGCATTATGCCCAGTACATGACCTTACGGGACTTTCCTACTTGGCAGTACATCTACGTATTAGT
CATCGCTATTACCATGGTGATGCGGTTTTGGCAGTACACCAATGGGCGTGGATAGCGGTTTGACTCACGG
GGATTTCCAAGTCTCCACCCCATTGACGTCAATGGGAGTTTGTTTTGGCACCAAAATCAACGGGACTTTC
CAAAATGTCGTAATAACCCCGCCCCGTTGACGCAAATGGGCGGTAGGCGTGTACGGTGGGAGGTCTATAT
AAGCAGAGCTCGTTTAGTGAACCGTCAGATCTCTAGAAGCTGGGTACCACGCGTCATATGGCTTACCCAT
ACGATGTTCCAGATTACGCTAGCGGCCGCATCTTTTACCCATACGATGTTCCTGACTATGCGGGCTATCC
CTATGACGTCCCGGACTATGCAGGATCCTATCCATATGACGTTCCAGATTACGCTGCTCAGTGCGGCCGC
ATGGAGACGAAGCTGCCCCCTGCAAGCACCCCCACTAGCCCCTCCTCCCCCGGGCTGTCGCCTGTGCCCC
CACCCGACAAGGTGGACGGCTTCTCCCGCCGTTCCCTCCGCAGAGCCCGGCCCCGCCGCTCCCACAGCTC
CTCTCAGTTCCGCTATCAGAGCAACCAGCAAGAGCTCACACCGCTGCCCCTGCTCAAAGATGTGCCGGCT
TCCGAGCTGCACGAGCTGCTGAGCCGGAAGCTGGCCCAGTGTGGGGTGATGTTTGACTTCTTGGACTGTG
TGGCCGACCTCAAGGGGAAGGAGGTGAAGCGGGCAGCCCTCAACGAGCTGGTGGAGTGTGTGGGGAGCAC
CCGGGGTGTCCTCATCGAGCCCGTCTACCCAGACATCATCCGCATGATCTCAGTGAATATCTTCCGGACT
CTGCCGCCCAGTGAGAACCCTGAATTTGACCCTGAAGAGGATGAGCCCAATCTTGAGCCTTCGTGGCCAC
ACCTGCAGCTGGTATATGAGTTTTTCCTGCGTTTCTTGGAGAGCCCAGACTTCCAGCCCTCCGTGGCCAA
GAGATATGTGGATCAAAAGTTTGTCCTGATGCTCCTGGAGCTATTTGATAGTGAGGATCCCCGGGAGCGT
GAGTACCTCAAGACCATCCTGCACCGGGTCTATGGCAAGTTCCTGGGTCTCCGGGCCTACATCCGCAAAC
AGTGCAACCACATCTTCCTCCGGTTCATCTATGAATTCGAGCACTTCAATGGTGTGGCTGAGCTGCTGGA
GATCCTAGGAAGCATCATCAATGGCTTTGCGCTGCCCCTGAAGACGGAGCACAAGCAGTTCCTGGTTCGC
GTCCTGATCCCCCTGCACTCTGTCAAGTCGCTGTCTGTCTTCCATGCCCAGCTGGCATACTGTGTGGTGC
AGTTCCTGGAGAAGGATGCCACTCTGACAGAGCACGTGATCCGGGGGCTGCTCAAATACTGGCCAAAAAC
CTGCACCCAGAAGGAGGTGATGTTTCTGGGGGAGATGGAAGAGATTCTTGATGTCGTCGAGCCCTCCCAG
TTTGTGAAGATCCAGGAGCCCCTTTTTAAGCAGGTGGCTCGCTGTGTTTCCAGCCCCCATTTCCAGGTTG
CAGAGCGGGCTCTGTATTTCTGGAACAATGAGTATATCCTAAGCCTCATTGAGGACAACTGCCACACTGT
GCTGCCTGCTGTGTTTGGGACCCTCTACCAAGTCTCCAAGGAGCACTGGAACCAAACCATCGTATCACTG
ATCTACAATGTGCTCAAGACCTTCATGGAGATGAATGGGAAGCTGTTTGATGAGCTCACAGCCTCCTACA
AGCTGGAAAAGCAGCAGGAGCAGCAGAAGGCCCAGGAGCGTCAGGAGTTATGGCAAGGTCTGGAGGAGCT
GCGGCTACGCCGGCTACAGGGGACCCAGGGGGCCAAGGAGGCCCCCCTCCAGCGGCTTACACCCCAGGTG
GCCGCCAGTGGGGGTCAGAGCTAGACAGCACCTCAGAAGGGGAAAAGCTAAACCCAGAGCTGTCAGTCCC
TCTATCCCTTCTCCTGTCCAGGGGCCCAGAGAGAAACACACCTACCCCGGGCCTTGCCAGAGTGGCTTCT
GAGGACTCCCTGCCCAGCCCAGCTTTCACTGGGGGGAGACGAGGAGAGGCAATGGTGGTCTTGGCAACAG
AATGCTCAGCCCCTCGTGGCAGGACTTGACAAGGGCAAGCTTGACCAGGAAGCTGCCATCAGGGATCTTC
CCCTGCCCCGCAAAGCTAGGCTCCAGCTGCAGGCGGGCTCCCACCCTCTGCTCCTGGCCTTGGGCAAGGG
CACTCAGCGCCTCGCCTGCCCCTGCCTTGGCCAATGCGAGGTCCTTCCTTATCCCCACCATGGGGTCCAT
GGTCTATTTATTCTCGCCCAGCTCACCCTCTACACAGACGCTGTCCTGGGTGCACACTCCTCCCTTCCCT
CGCTGTGTACTTCCTTGTCCCCTTTTTATTTATTGGGCAGGGGGAGGGGGAGGGCACAGGCAAGAAGAGA
TTCACAGTGTCCTGGGGTAAGGGGGGGTTCACAGTAATCATGGTCTACTCCTCTTTCCGTGGCTGGGGGT
AGACTTAATAAAGAGAGAAATTCAAAAAAAAAAAAAGGAATTCGATATCAAGCTTATCGATACCGTCGAC
CTCGAGGCCGGCAAGGCCGGATCCAGACATGATAAGATACATTGATGAGTTTGGACAAACCACAACTAGA
ATGCAGTGAAAAAAATGCTTTATTTGTGAAATTTGTGATGCTATTGCTTTATTTGTAACCATTATAAGCT
GCAATAAACAAGTTAACAACAACAATTGCATTCATTTTATGTTTCAGGTTCAGGGGGAGGTGTGGGAGGT
TTTTTAAAGCAAGTAAAACCTCTACAAATGTGGTATGGCTGATTATGATCCGGCTGCCTCGCGCGTTTCG
GTGATGACGGTGAAAACCTCTGACACATGCAGCTCCCGGAGACGGTCACAGCTTGTCTGTAAGCGGATGC
CGGGAGCAGACAAGCCCGTCAGGGCGCGTCAGCGGGTGTTGGCGGGTGTCGGGGCGCAGCCATGAGGTCG
ACTCTAGAGGATCGATCCCCGCCCCGGACGAACTAAACCTGACTACGACATCTCTGCCCCTTCTTCGCGG
GGCAGTGCATGTAATCCCTTCAGTTGGTTGGTACAACTTGCCAACTGGGCCCTGTTCCACATGTGACACG
GGGGGGGACCAAACACAAAGGGGTTCTCTGACTGTAGTTGACATCCTTATAAATGGATGTGCACATTTGC
CAACACTGAGTGGCTTTCATCCTGGAGCAGACTTTGCAGTCTGTGGACTGCAACACAACATTGCCTTTAT
GTGTAACTCTTGGCTGAAGCTCTTACACCAATGCTGGGGGACATGTACCTCCCAGGGGCCCAGGAAGACT
ACGGGAGGCTACACCAACGTCAATCAGAGGGGCCTGTGTAGCTACCGATAAGCGGACCCTCAAGAGGGCA
TTAGCAATAGTGTTTATAAGGCCCCCTTGTTAACCCTAAACGGGTAGCATATGCTTCCCGGGTAGTAGTA
TATACTATCCAGACTAACCCTAATTCAATAGCATATGTTACCCAACGGGAAGCATATGCTATCGAATTAG
GGTTAGTAAAAGGGTCCTAAGGAACAGCGATATCTCCCACCCCATGAGCTGTCACGGTTTTATTTACATG
GGGTCAGGATTCCACGAGGGTAGTGAACCATTTTAGTCACAAGGGCAGTGGCTGAAGATCAAGGAGCGGG
CAGTGAACTCTCCTGAATCTTCGCCTGCTTCTTCATTCTCCTTCGTTTAGCTAATAGAATAACTGCTGAG
TTGTGAACAGTAAGGTGTATGTGAGGTGCTCGAAAACAAGGTTTCAGGTGACGCCCCCAGAATAAAATTT
GGACGGGGGGTTCAGTGGTGGCATTGTGCTATGACACCAATATAACCCTCACAAACCCCTTGGGCAATAA
ATACTAGTGTAGGAATGAAACATTCTGAATATCTTTAACAATAGAAATCCATGGGGTGGGGACAAGCCGT
AAAGACTGGATGTCCATCTCACACGAATTTATGGCTATGGGCAACACATAATCCTAGTGCAATATGATAC
TGGGGTTATTAAGATGTGTCCCAGGCAGGGACCAAGACAGGTGAACCATGTTGTTACACTCTATTTGTAA
CAAGGGGAAAGAGAGTGGACGCCGACAGCAGCGGACTCCACTGGTTGTCTCTAACACCCCCGAAAATTAA
ACGGGGCTCCACGCCAATGGGGCCCATAAACAAAGACAAGTGGCCACTCTTTTTTTTGAAATTGTGGAGT
GGGGGCACGCGTCAGCCCCCACACGCCGCCCTGCGGTTTTGGACTGTAAAATAAGGGTGTAATAACTTGG
CTGATTGTAACCCCGCTAACCACTGCGGTCAAACCACTTGCCCACAAAACCACTAATGGCACCCCGGGGA
ATACCTGCATAAGTAGGTGGGCGGGCCAAGATAGGGGCGCGATTGCTGCGATCTGGAGGACAAATTACAC
ACACTTGCGCCTGAGCGCCAAGCACAGGGTTGTTGGTCCTCATATTCACGAGGTCGCTGAGAGCACGGTG
GGCTAATGTTGCCATGGGTAGCATATACTACCCAAATATCTGGATAGCATATGCTATCCTAATCTATATC
TGGGTAGCATAGGCTATCCTAATCTATATCTGGGTAGCATATGCTATCCTAATCTATATCTGGGTAGTAT
ATGCTATCCTAATTTATATCTGGGTAGCATAGGCTATCCTAATCTATATCTGGGTAGCATATGCTATCCT
AATCTATATCTGGGTAGTATATGCTATCCTAATCTGTATCCGGGTAGCATATGCTATCCTAATAGAGATT
AGGGTAGTATATGCTATCCTAATTTATATCTGGGTAGCATATACTACCCAAATATCTGGATAGCATATGC
TATCCTAATCTATATCTGGGTAGCATATGCTATCCTAATCTATATCTGGGTAGCATAGGCTATCCTAATC
TATATCTGGGTAGCATATGCTATCCTAATCTATATCTGGGTAGTATATGCTATCCTAATTTATATCTGGG
TAGCATAGGCTATCCTAATCTATATCTGGGTAGCATATGCTATCCTAATCTATATCTGGGTAGTATATGC
TATCCTAATCTGTATCCGGGTAGCATATGCTATCCTCATGCATATACAGTCAGCATATGATACCCAGTAG
TAGAGTGGGAGTGCTATCCTTTGCATATGCCGCCACCTCCCAAGGGGGCGTGAATTTTCGCTGCTTGTCC
TTTTCCTGCTGGTTGCTCCCATTCTTAGGTGAATTTAAGGAGGCCAGGCTAAAGCCGTCGCATGTCTGAT
TGCTCACCAGGTAAATGTCGCTAATGTTTTCCAACGCGAGAAGGTGTTGAGCGCGGAGCTGAGTGACGTG
ACAACATGGGTATGCCCAATTGCCCCATGTTGGGAGGACGAAAATGGTGACAAGACAGATGGCCAGAAAT
ACACCAACAGCACGCATGATGTCTACTGGGGATTTATTCTTTAGTGCGGGGGAATACACGGCTTTTAATA
CGATTGAGGGCGTCTCCTAACAAGTTACATCACTCCTGCCCTTCCTCACCCTCATCTCCATCACCTCCTT
CATCTCCGTCATCTCCGTCATCACCCTCCGCGGCAGCCCCTTCCACCATAGGTGGAAACCAGGGAGGCAA
ATCTACTCCATCGTCAAAGCTGCACACAGTCACCCTGATATTGCAGGTAGGAGCGGGCTTTGTCATAACA
AGGTCCTTAATCGCATCCTTCAAAACCTCAGCAAATATATGAGTTTGTAAAAAGACCATGAAATAACAGA
CAATGGACTCCCTTAGCGGGCCAGGTTGTGGGCCGGGTCCAGGGGCCATTCCAAAGGGGAGACGACTCAA
TGGTGTAAGACGACATTGTGGAATAGCAAGGGCAGTTCCTCGCCTTAGGTTGTAAAGGGAGGTCTTACTA
CCTCCATATACGAACACACCGGCGACCCAAGTTCCTTCGTCGGTAGTCCTTTCTACGTGACTCCTAGCCA
GGAGAGCTCTTAAACCTTCTGCAATGTTCTCAAATTTCGGGTTGGAACCTCCTTGACCACGATGCTTTCC
AAACCACCCTCCTTTTTTGCGCCTGCCTCCATCACCCTGACCCCGGGGTCCAGTGCTTGGGCCTTCTCCT
GGGTCATCTGCGGGGCCCTGCTCTATCGCTCCCGGGGGCACGTCAGGCTCACCATCTGGGCCACCTTCTT
GGTGGTATTCAAAATAATCGGCTTCCCCTACAGGGTGGAAAAATGGCCTTCTACCTGGAGGGGGCCTGCG
CGGTGGAGACCCGGATGATGATGACTGACTACTGGGACTCCTGGGCCTCTTTTCTCCACGTCCACGACCT
CTCCCCCTGGCTCTTTCACGACTTCCCCCCCTGGCTCTTTCACGTCCTCTACCCCGGCGGCCTCCACTAC
CTCCTCGACCCCGGCCTCCACTACCTCCTCGACCCCGGCCTCCACTGCCTCCTCGACCCCGGCCTCCACC
TCCTGCTCCTGCCCCTCCTGCTCCTGCCCCTCCTCCTGCTCCTGCCCCTCCTGCCCCTCCTGCTCCTGCC
CCTCCTGCCCCTCCTGCTCCTGCCCCTCCTGCCCCTCCTGCTCCTGCCCCTCCTGCCCCTCCTCCTGCTC
CTGCCCCTCCTGCCCCTCCTCCTGCTCCTGCCCCTCCTGCCCCTCCTGCTCCTGCCCCTCCTGCCCCTCC
TGCTCCTGCCCCTCCTGCCCCTCCTGCTCCTGCCCCTCCTGCTCCTGCCCCTCCTGCTCCTGCCCCTCCT
GCTCCTGCCCCTCCTGCCCCTCCTGCCCCTCCTCCTGCTCCTGCCCCTCCTGCTCCTGCCCCTCCTGCCC
CTCCTGCCCCTCCTGCTCCTGCCCCTCCTCCTGCTCCTGCCCCTCCTGCCCCTCCTGCCCCTCCTCCTGC
TCCTGCCCCTCCTGCCCCTCCTCCTGCTCCTGCCCCTCCTCCTGCTCCTGCCCCTCCTGCCCCTCCTGCC
CCTCCTCCTGCTCCTGCCCCTCCTGCCCCTCCTCCTGCTCCTGCCCCTCCTCCTGCTCCTGCCCCTCCTG
CCCCTCCTGCCCCTCCTCCTGCTCCTGCCCCTCCTCCTGCTCCTGCCCCTCCTGCCCCTCCTGCCCCTCC
TGCCCCTCCTCCTGCTCCTGCCCCTCCTCCTGCTCCTGCCCCTCCTGCTCCTGCCCCTCCCGCTCCTGCT
CCTGCTCCTGTTCCACCGTGGGTCCCTTTGCAGCCAATGCAACTTGGACGTTTTTGGGGTCTCCGGACAC
CATCTCTATGTCTTGGCCCTGATCCTGAGCCGCCCGGGGCTCCTGGTCTTCCGCCTCCTCGTCCTCGTCC
TCTTCCCCGTCCTCGTCCATGGTTATCACCCCCTCTTCTTTGAGGTCCACTGCCGCCGGAGCCTTCTGGT
CCAGATGTGTCTCCCTTCTCTCCTAGGCCATTTCCAGGTCCTGTACCTGGCCCCTCGTCAGACATGATTC
ACACTAAAAGAGATCAATAGACATCTTTATTAGACGACGCTCAGTGAATACAGGGAGTGCAGACTCCTGC
CCCCTCCAACAGCCCCCCCACCCTCATCCCCTTCATGGTCGCTGTCAGACAGATCCAGGTCTGAAAATTC
CCCATCCTCCGAACCATCCTCGTCCTCATCACCAATTACTCGCAGCCCGGAAAACTCCCGCTGAACATCC
TCAAGATTTGCGTCCTGAGCCTCAAGCCAGGCCTCAAATTCCTCGTCCCCCTTTTTGCTGGACGGTAGGG
ATGGGGATTCTCGGGACCCCTCCTCTTCCTCTTCAAGGTCACCAGACAGAGATGCTACTGGGGCAACGGA
AGAAAAGCTGGGTGCGGCCTGTGAGGATCAGCTTATCGATGATAAGCTGTCAAACATGAGAATTCTTGAA
GACGAAAGGGCCTCGTGATACGCCTATTTTTATAGGTTAATGTCATGATAATAATGGTTTCTTAGACGTC
AGGTGGCACTTTTCGGGGAAATGTGCGCGGAACCCCTATTTGTTTATTTTTCTAAATACATTCAAATATG
TATCCGCTCATGAGACAATAACCCTGATAAATGCTTCAATAATATTGAAAAAGGAAGAGTATGAGTATTC
AACATTTCCGTGTCGCCCTTATTCCCTTTTTTGCGGCATTTTGCCTTCCTGTTTTTGCTCACCCAGAAAC
GCTGGTGAAAGTAAAAGATGCTGAAGATCAGTTGGGTGCACGAGTGGGTTACATCGAACTGGATCTCAAC
AGCGGTAAGATCCTTGAGAGTTTTCGCCCCGAAGAACGTTTTCCAATGATGAGCACTTTTAAAGTTCTGC
TATGTGGCGCGGTATTATCCCGTGTTGACGCCGGGCAAGAGCAACTCGGTCGCCGCATACACTATTCTCA
GAATGACTTGGTTGAGTACTCACCAGTCACAGAAAAGCATCTTACGGATGGCATGACAGTAAGAGAATTA
TGCAGTGCTGCCATAACCATGAGTGATAACACTGCGGCCAACTTACTTCTGACAACGATCGGAGGACCGA
AGGAGCTAACCGCTTTTTTGCACAACATGGGGGATCATGTAACTCGCCTTGATCGTTGGGAACCGGAGCT
GAATGAAGCCATACCAAACGACGAGCGTGACACCACGATGCCTGCAGCAATGGCAACAACGTTGCGCAAA
CTATTAACTGGCGAACTACTTACTCTAGCTTCCCGGCAACAATTAATAGACTGGATGGAGGCGGATAAAG
TTGCAGGACCACTTCTGCGCTCGGCCCTTCCGGCTGGCTGGTTTATTGCTGATAAATCTGGAGCCGGTGA
GCGTGGGTCTCGCGGTATCATTGCAGCACTGGGGCCAGATGGTAAGCCCTCCCGTATCGTAGTTATCTAC
ACGACGGGGAGTCAGGCAACTATGGATGAACGAAATAGACAGATCGCTGAGATAGGTGCCTCACTGATTA
AGCATTGGTAACTGTCAGACCAAGTTTACTCATATATACTTTAGATTGATTTAAAACTTCATTTTTAATT
TAAAAGGATCTAGGTGAAGATCCTTTTTGATAATCTCATGACCAAAATCCCTTAACGTGAGTTTTCGTTC
CACTGAGCGTCAGACCCCGTAGAAAAGATCAAAGGATCTTCTTGAGATCCTTTTTTTCTGCGCGTAATCT
GCTGCTTGCAAACAAAAAAACCACCGCTACCAGCGGTGGTTTGTTTGCCGGATCAAGAGCTACCAACTCT
TTTTCCGAAGGTAACTGGCTTCAGCAGAGCGCAGATACCAAATACTGTCCTTCTAGTGTAGCCGTAGTTA
GGCCACCACTTCAAGAACTCTGTAGCACCGCCTACATACCTCGCTCTGCTAATCCTGTTACCAGTGGCTG
CTGCCAGTGGCGATAAGTCGTGTCTTACCGGGTTGGACTCAAGACGATAGTTACCGGATAAGGCGCAGCG
GTCGGGCTGAACGGGGGGTTCGTGCACACAGCCCAGCTTGGAGCGAACGACCTACACCGAACTGAGATAC
CTACAGCGTGAGCTATGAGAAAGCGCCACGCTTCCCGAAGGGAGAAAGGCGGACAGGTATCCGGTAAGCG
GCAGGGTCGGAACAGGAGAGCGCACGAGGGAGCTTCCAGGGGGAAACGCCTGGTATCTTTATAGTCCTGT
CGGGTTTCGCCACCTCTGACTTGAGCGTCGATTTTTGTGATGCTCGTCAGGGGGGCGGAGCCTATGGAAA
AACGCCAGCAACGCGGCCTTTTTACGGTTCCTGGCCTTTTGCTGGCCTTGAAGCTGTCCCTGATGGTCGT
CATCTACCTGCCTGGACAGCATGGCCTGCAACGCGGGCATCCCGATGCCGCCGGAAGCGAGAAGAATCAT
AATGGGGAAGGCCATCCAGCCTCGCGTCGCGAACGCCAGCAAGACGTAGCCCAGCGCGTCGGCCCCGAGA
TGCGCCGCGTGCGGCTGCTGGAGATGGCGGACGCGATGGATATGTTCTGCCAAGGGTTGGTTTGCGCATT
CACAGTTCTCCGCAAGAATTGATTGGCTCCAATTCTTGGAGTGGTGAATCCGTTAGCGAGGTGCCGCCCT
GCTTCATCCCCGTGGCCCGTTGCTCGCGTTTGCTGGCGGTGTCCCCGGAAGAAATATATTTGCATGTCTT
TAGTTCTATGATGACACAAACCCCGCCCAGCGTCTTGTCATTGGCGAATTCGAACACGCAGATGCAGTCG
GGGCGGCGCGGTCCGAGGTCCACTTCGCATATTAAGGTGACGCGTGTGGCCTCGAACACCGAGCGACCCT
GCAGCGACCCGCTTAACAGCGTCAACAGCGTGCCGCAGATCCCGGGGGGCAATGAGATATGAAAAAGCCT
GAACTCACCGCGACGTCTGTCGAGAAGTTTCTGATCGAAAAGTTCGACAGCGTCTCCGACCTGATGCAGC
TCTCGGAGGGCGAAGAATCTCGTGCTTTCAGCTTCGATGTAGGAGGGCGTGGATATGTCCTGCGGGTAAA
TAGCTGCGCCGATGGTTTCTACAAAGATCGTTATGTTTATCGGCACTTTGCATCGGCCGCGCTCCCGATT
CCGGAAGTGCTTGACATTGGGGAATTCAGCGAGAGCCTGACCTATTGCATCTCCCGCCGTGCACAGGGTG
TCACGTTGCAAGACCTGCCTGAAACCGAACTGCCCGCTGTTCTGCAGCCGGTCGCGGAGGCCATGGATGC
GATCGCTGCGGCCGATCTTAGCCAGACGAGCGGGTTCGGCCCATTCGGACCGCAAGGAATCGGTCAATAC
ACTACATGGCGTGATTTCATATGCGCGATTGCTGATCCCCATGTGTATCACTGGCAAACTGTGATGGACG
ACACCGTCAGTGCGTCCGTCGCGCAGGCTCTCGATGAGCTGATGCTTTGGGCCGAGGACTGCCCCGAAGT
CCGGCACCTCGTGCACGCGGATTTCGGCTCCAACAATGTCCTGACGGACAATGGCCGCATAACAGCGGTC
ATTGACTGGAGCGAGGCGATGTTCGGGGATTCCCAATACGAGGTCGCCAACATCTTCTTCTGGAGGCCGT
GGTTGGCTTGTATGGAGCAGCAGACGCGCTACTTCGAGCGGAGGCATCCGGAGCTTGCAGGATCGCCGCG
GCTCCGGGCGTATATGCTCCGCATTGGTCTTGACCAACTCTATCAGAGCTTGGTTGACGGCAATTTCGAT
GATGCAGCTTGGGCGCAGGGTCGATGCGACGCAATCGTCCGATCCGGAGCCGGGACTGTCGGGCGTACAC
AAATCGCCCGCAGAAGCGCGGCCGTCTGGACCGATGGCTGTGTAGAAGTACTCGCCGATAGTGGAAACCG
ACGCCCCAGCACTCGTCCGGATCGGGAGATGGGGGAGGCTAACTGAAACACGGAAGGAGACAATACCGGA
AGGAACCCGCGCTATGACGGCAATAAAAAGACAGAATAAAACGCACGGGTGTTGGGTCGTTTGTTCATAA
ACGCGGGGTTCGGTCCCAGGGCTGGCACTCTGTCGATACCCCACCGAGACCCCATTGGGGCCAATACGCC
CGCGTTTCTTCCTTTTCCCCACCCCACCCCCCAAGTTCGGGTGAAGGCCCAGGGCTCGCAGCCAACGTCG
GGGCGGCAGGCCCTGCCATAGCCACTGGCCCCGTGGGTTAGGGACGGGGTCCCCCATGGGGAATGGTTTA
TGGTTCGTGGGGGTTATTATTTTGGGCGTTGCGTGGGGTCAGGTCCACGACTGGACTGAGCAGACAGACC
CATGGTTTTTGGATGGCCTGGGCATGGACCGCATGTACTGGCGCGACACGAACACCGGGCGTCTGTGGCT
GCCAAACACCCCCGACCCCCAAAAACCACCGCGCGGATTTCTGGCGTGCCAAGCTAGTCGACCAATTCTC
ATGTTTGACAGCTTATCATCGCAGATCCGGGCAACGTTGTTGCCATTGCTGCAGGCGCAGAACTGGTAGG
TATGGAAGATCTATACATTGAATCAATATTGGCAATTAGCCATATTAGTCATTGGTTATATAGCATAAAT
CAATATTGGCTATTGGCCATTGCATACGTTGTA
