Features (pLannotate 1.2.2; 21 found; start..end, strand, type, name):
    475..2264    -  rep_origin     oriP: Epstein-Barr virus oriP replication origin (Yates et al., 2000)
   2269..2487    -  CDS            gL (fragment): GL_EBVB9 - Experimental evidence at protein level: Swiss-Prot protein existence level 1. The heterodimer glycoprotein H-glycoprotein L is required for the fusion of viral and plasma membranes leading to virus entry into the host cell. Acts as a functional inhibitor of gH and maintains gH in an inhibited form. Upon binding to host integrins, gL dissociates from gH leading to activation of the viral fusion glycoproteins gB and gH. Fusion of EBV with B-lymphocytes requires the additional receptor- binding protein gp42, which forms a complex with gH/gL. The heterodimer gH/gL targets also host EPHA
   2570..4495    -  CDS            EBNA1: Epstein-Barr nuclear antigen 1, also known as EBNA-1 crucial for latent viral infection, and for episomal amplification of vectors containing the oriP origin (Okita et al., 2013)
   4533..4877    -  CDS            BRRF2_EBVB9 (fragment): Protein inferred from homology: Swiss-Prot protein existence level 3. From Epstein-Barr virus (strain B95-8) (HHV-4) (Human herpesvirus 4).
   4880..4903    -  promoter       tet promoter (fragment): E. coli promoter for tetracycline efflux protein gene
   5016..5120    +  promoter       AmpR promoter: bla
   5121..5981    +  CDS            AmpR: β-lactamase; bla; confers resistance to ampicillin, carbenicillin, and related antibiotics
   6152..6740    +  rep_origin     ori: high-copy-number ColE1/pMB1/pBR322/pUC origin of replication
   6930..7274    -  CDS            TcR (fragment): tetracycline efflux protein; tet; confers resistance to tetracycline
   7357..7502    +  promoter       HSV TK promoter: herpes simplex virus thymidine kinase promoter
   7542..8567    +  CDS            HygR: aminoglycoside phosphotransferase from E. coli; aph(4)-Ia; confers resistance to hygromycin
   8632..8680    +  polyA_signal   HSV TK poly(A) signal: herpes simplex virus thymidine kinase polyadenylation signal (Cole and Stacy, 1985)
   8880..9104    +  CDS            gH (fragment): GH_HHV11 - Experimental evidence at protein level: Swiss-Prot protein existence level 1. The heterodimer glycoprotein H-glycoprotein L is required for the fusion of viral and plasma membranes leading to virus entry into the host cell. Following initial binding to host receptor, membrane fusion is mediated by the fusion machinery composed of gB and the heterodimer gH/gL. May also be involved in the fusion between the virion envelope and the outer nuclear membrane during virion morphogenesis. From Human herpesvirus 1 (strain 17) (HHV-1) (Human herpes simplex virus 1).
   9333..9712    +  enhancer       CMV enhancer: human cytomegalovirus immediate early enhancer
   9714..9913    +  promoter       CMV promoter: human cytomegalovirus (CMV) immediate early promoter
   9970..9996    +  CDS            3xHA (fragment): three tandem HA epitope tags
  10012..10101   +  CDS            3xHA: three tandem HA epitope tags
  10117..11607   +  CDS            PPP2R5B: 2A5B_HUMAN - Experimental evidence at protein level: Swiss-Prot protein existence level 1. As the regulatory component of the serine/threonine-protein phosphatase 2A (PP2A) holoenzyme, modulates substrate specificity, subcellular localization, and responsiveness to phosphorylation. The phosphorylated form mediates the interaction between PP2A and AKT1, leading to AKT1 dephosphorylation. From Homo sapiens (Human).
  12259..12393   -  polyA_signal   SV40 poly(A) signal: SV40 polyadenylation signal
  12416..12498   -  CDS            large T antigen (fragment): large T antigen from SV40 (simian virus 40)
  12501..12541   +  CDS            rop (fragment): Rop protein, which maintains plasmids at low copy number; rop
>Addgene plasmid #14533 | V246 pCEP 4HA B56beta | analyzer sequence | sequence record 8133
GCCCCGCCGCCGGACGAACTAAACCTGACTACGGCATCTCTGCCCCTTCTTCGCTGGTACGAGGAGCGCT
TTTGTTTTGTATTCGGGGCAGTGCATGTAATCCCTTCAGTTGGTTGGTACAACTTGCCAACTGGGCCCTG
TTCCACATGTGACACGGGGGGGGACCAAACACAAAGGGGTTCTCTGACTGTAGTTGACATCCTTATAAAT
GGATGTGCACATTTGCCAACACTGAGTGGCTTTCATCCTGGAGCAGACTTTGCATGCTGTGGACTGCAAC
ACAACATTGCCTTTATGTGTAACTCTTGGCTGAAGCTCTTACACCAATGCTGGGGGACATGTACCTCCCA
GGGGCCCAGGAAGACTACGGGAGGCTACACCAACGTCAATCAGAGGGGCCTGTGTAGCTACCGATAAGCG
GACCCTCAAGAGGGCATTAGCAATAGTGTTTATAAGGCCCCCTTGTTAACCCTAAACGGGTAGCATATGC
TTCCCGGGTAGTAGTATATACTATCCAGACTAACCCTAATTCAATAGCATATGTTACCCAACGGGAAGCA
TATGCTATCGAATTAGGGTTAGTAAAAGGGTCCTAAGGAACAGCGATATCTCCCACCCCATGAGCTGTCA
CGGTTTTATTTACATGGGGTCAGGATTCCACGAGGGTAGTGAACCATTTTAGTCACAAGGGCAGTGGCTG
AAGATCAAGGAGCGGGCAGTGAACTCTCCTGAATCTTCGCCTGCTTCTTCATTCTCCTTCGTTTAGCTAA
TAGAATAACTGCTGAGTTGTGAACAGTAAGGTGTATGTGAGGTGCTCGAAAACAAGGTTTCAGGTGACGC
CCCCAGAATAAAATTTGGACGGGGGGTTCAGTGGTGGCATTGTGCTATGACACCAATATAACCCTCACAA
ACCCCTTGGGCAATAAATACTAGTGTAGGAATGAAACATTCTGAATATCTTTAACAATAGAAATCCATGG
GGTGGGGACAAGCCGTAAAGACTGGATGTCCATCTCACACGAATTTATGGCTATGGGCAACACATAATCC
TAGTGCAATATGATACTGGGGTTATTAAGATGTGTCCCAGGCAGGGACCAAGACAGGTGAACCATGTTGT
TACACTCTATTTGTAACAAGGGGAAAGAGAGTGGACGCCGACAGCAGCGGACTCCACTGGTTGTCTCTAA
CACCCCCGAAAATTAAACGGGGCTCCACGCCAATGGGGCCCATAAACAAAGACAAGTGGCCACTCTTTTT
TTTGAAATTGTGGAGTGGGGGCACGCGTCAGCCCCCACACGCCGCCCTGCGGTTTTGGACTGTAAAATAA
GGGTGTAATAACTTGGCTGATTGTAACCCCGCTAACCACTGCGGTCAAACCACTTGCCCACAAAACCACT
AATGGCACCCCGGGGAATACCTGCATAAGTAGGTGGGCGGGCCAAGATAGGGGCGCGATTGCTGCGATCT
GGAGGACAAATTACACACACTTGCGCCTGAGCGCCAAGCACAGGGTTGTTGGTCCTCATATTCACGAGGT
CGCTGAGAGCACGGTGGGCTAATGTTGCCATGGGTAGCATATACTACCCAAATATCTGGATAGCATATGC
TATCCTAATCTATATCTGGGTAGCATAGGCTATCCTAATCTATATCTGGGTAGCATATGCTATCCTAATC
TATATCTGGGTAGTATATGCTATCCTAATTTATATCTGGGTAGCATAGGCTATCCTAATCTATATCTGGG
TAGCATATGCTATCCTAATCTATATCTGGGTAGTATATGCTATCCTAATCTGTATCCGGGTAGCATATGC
TATCCTAATAGAGATTAGGGTAGTATATGCTATCCTAATTTATATCTGGGTAGCATATACTACCCAAATA
TCTGGATAGCATATGCTATCCTAATCTATATCTGGGTAGCATATGCTATCCTAATCTATATCTGGGTAGC
ATAGGCTATCCTAATCTATATCTGGGTAGCATATGCTATCCTAATCTATATCTGGGTAGTATATGCTATC
CTAATTTATATCTGGGTAGCATAGGCTATCCTAATCTATATCTGGGTAGCATATGCTATCCTAATCTATA
TCTGGGTAGTATATGCTATCCTAATCTGTATCCGGGTAGCATATGCTATCCTCATGCATATACAGTCAGC
ATATGATACCCAGTAGTAGAGTGGGAGTGCTATCCTTTGCATATGCCGCCACCTCCCAAGGGGGCGTGAA
TTTTCGCTGCTTGTCCTTTTCCTGCATGCTGGTTGCTCCCATTCTTAGGTGAATTTAAGGAGGCCAGGCT
AAAGCCGTCGCATGTCTGATTGCTCACCAGGTAAATGTCGCTAATGTTTTCCAACGCGAGAAGGTGTTGA
GCGCGGAGCTGAGTGACGTGACAACATGGGTATGCCCAATTGCCCCATGTTGGGAGGACGAAAATGGTGA
CAAGACAGATGGCCAGAAATACACCAACAGCACGCATGATGTCTACTGGGGATTTATTCTTTAGTGCGGG
GGAATACACGGCTTTTAATACGATTGAGGGCGTCTCCTAACAAGTTACATCACTCCTGCCCTTCCTCACC
CTCATCTCCATCACCTCCTTCATCTCCGTCATCTCCGTCATCACCCTCCGCGGCAGCCCCTTCCACCATA
GGTGGAAACCAGGGAGGCAAATCTACTCCATCGTCAAAGCTGCACACAGTCACCCTGATATTGCAGGTAG
GAGCGGGCTTTGTCATAACAAGGTCCTTAATCGCATCCTTCAAAACCTCAGCAAATATATGAGTTTGTAA
AAAGACCATGAAATAACAGACAATGGACTCCCTTAGCGGGCCAGGTTGTGGGCCGGGTCCAGGGGCCATT
CCAAAGGGGAGACGACTCAATGGTGTAAGACGACATTGTGGAATAGCAAGGGCAGTTCCTCGCCTTAGGT
TGTAAAGGGAGGTCTTACTACCTCCATATACGAACACACCGGCGACCCAAGTTCCTTCGTCGGTAGTCCT
TTCTACGTGACTCCTAGCCAGGAGAGCTCTTAAACCTTCTGCAATGTTCTCAAATTTCGGGTTGGAACCT
CCTTGACCACGATGCTTTCCAAACCACCCTCCTTTTTTGCGCCTGCCTCCATCACCCTGACCCCGGGGTC
CAGTGCTTGGGCCTTCTCCTGGGTCATCTGCGGGGCCCTGCTCTATCGCTCCCGGGGGCACGTCAGGCTC
ACCATCTGGGCCACCTTCTTGGTGGTATTCAAAATAATCGGCTTCCCCTACAGGGTGGAAAAATGGCCTT
CTACCTGGAGGGGGCCTGCGCGGTGGAGACCCGGATGATGATGACTGACTACTGGGACTCCTGGGCCTCT
TTTCTCCACGTCCACGACCTCTCCCCCTGGCTCTTTCACGACTTCCCCCCCTGGCTCTTTCACGTCCTCT
ACCCCGGCGGCCTCCACTACCTCCTCGACCCCGGCCTCCACTACCTCCTCGACCCCGGCCTCCACTGCCT
CCTCGACCCCGGCCTCCACCTCCTGCTCCTGCCCCTCCTGCTCCTGCCCCTCCTCCTGCTCCTGCCCCTC
CTGCCCCTCCTGCTCCTGCCCCTCCTGCCCCTCCTGCTCCTGCCCCTCCTGCCCCTCCTGCTCCTGCCCC
TCCTGCCCCTCCTCCTGCTCCTGCCCCTCCTGCCCCTCCTCCTGCTCCTGCCCCTCCTGCCCCTCCTGCT
CCTGCCCCTCCTGCCCCTCCTGCTCCTGCCCCTCCTGCCCCTCCTGCTCCTGCCCCTCCTGCTCCTGCCC
CTCCTGCTCCTGCCCCTCCTGCTCCTGCCCCTCCTGCCCCTCCTGCCCCTCCTCCTGCTCCTGCCCCTCC
TGCTCCTGCCCCTCCTGCCCCTCCTGCCCCTCCTGCTCCTGCCCCTCCTCCTGCTCCTGCCCCTCCTGCC
CCTCCTGCCCCTCCTCCTGCTCCTGCCCCTCCTGCCCCTCCTCCTGCTCCTGCCCCTCCTCCTGCTCCTG
CCCCTCCTGCCCCTCCTGCCCCTCCTCCTGCTCCTGCCCCTCCTGCCCCTCCTCCTGCTCCTGCCCCTCC
TCCTGCTCCTGCCCCTCCTGCCCCTCCTGCCCCTCCTCCTGCTCCTGCCCCTCCTCCTGCTCCTGCCCCT
CCTGCCCCTCCTGCCCCTCCTGCCCCTCCTCCTGCTCCTGCCCCTCCTCCTGCTCCTGCCCCTCCTGCTC
CTGCCCCTCCCGCTCCTGCTCCTGCTCCTGTTCCACCGTGGGTCCCTTTGCAGCCAATGCAACTTGGACG
TTTTTGGGGTCTCCGGACACCATCTCTATGTCTTGGCCCTGATCCTGAGCCGCCCGGGGCTCCTGGTCTT
CCGCCTCCTCGTCCTCGTCCTCTTCCCCGTCCTCGTCCATGGTTATCACCCCCTCTTCTTTGAGGTCCAC
TGCCGCCGGAGCCTTCTGGTCCAGATGTGTCTCCCTTCTCTCCTAGGCCATTTCCAGGTCCTGTACCTGG
CCCCTCGTCAGACATGATTCACACTAAAAGAGATCAATAGACATCTTTATTAGACGACGCTCAGTGAATA
CAGGGAGTGCAGACTCCTGCCCCCTCCAACAGCCCCCCCACCCTCATCCCCTTCATGGTCGCTGTCAGAC
AGATCCAGGTCTGAAAATTCCCCATCCTCCGAACCATCCTCGTCCTCATCACCAATTACTCGCAGCCCGG
AAAACTCCCGCTGAACATCCTCAAGATTTGCGTCCTGAGCCTCAAGCCAGGCCTCAAATTCCTCGTCCCC
CTTTTTGCTGGACGGTAGGGATGGGGATTCTCGGGACCCCTCCTCTTCCTCTTCAAGGTCACCAGACAGA
GATGCTACTGGGGCAACGGAAGAAAAGCTGGGTGCGGCCTGTGAGGATCAGCTTATCGATGATAAGCTGT
CAAACATGAGAATTCTTGAAGACGAAAGGGCCTCGTGATACGCCTATTTTTATAGGTTAATGTCATGATA
ATAATGGTTTCTTAGACGTCAGGTGGCACTTTTCGGGGAAATGTGCGCGGAACCCCTATTTGTTTATTTT
TCTAAATACATTCAAATATGTATCCGCTCATGAGACAATAACCCTGATAAATGCTTCAATAATATTGAAA
AAGGAAGAGTATGAGTATTCAACATTTCCGTGTCGCCCTTATTCCCTTTTTTGCGGCATTTTGCCTTCCT
GTTTTTGCTCACCCAGAAACGCTGGTGAAAGTAAAAGATGCTGAAGATCAGTTGGGTGCACGAGTGGGTT
ACATCGAACTGGATCTCAACAGCGGTAAGATCCTTGAGAGTTTTCGCCCCGAAGAACGTTTTCCAATGAT
GAGCACTTTTAAAGTTCTGCTATGTGGCGCGGTATTATCCCGTGTTGACGCCGGGCAAGAGCAACTCGGT
CGCCGCATACACTATTCTCAGAATGACTTGGTTGAGTACTCACCAGTCACAGAAAAGCATCTTACGGATG
GCATGACAGTAAGAGAATTATGCAGTGCTGCCATAACCATGAGTGATAACACTGCGGCCAACTTACTTCT
GACAACGATCGGAGGACCGAAGGAGCTAACCGCTTTTTTGCACAACATGGGGGATCATGTAACTCGCCTT
GATCGTTGGGAACCGGAGCTGAATGAAGCCATACCAAACGACGAGCGTGACACCACGATGCCTGCAGCAA
TGGCAACAACGTTGCGCAAACTATTAACTGGCGAACTACTTACTCTAGCTTCCCGGCAACAATTAATAGA
CTGGATGGAGGCGGATAAAGTTGCAGGACCACTTCTGCGCTCGGCCCTTCCGGCTGGCTGGTTTATTGCT
GATAAATCTGGAGCCGGTGAGCGTGGGTCTCGCGGTATCATTGCAGCACTGGGGCCAGATGGTAAGCCCT
CCCGTATCGTAGTTATCTACACGACGGGGAGTCAGGCAACTATGGATGAACGAAATAGACAGATCGCTGA
GATAGGTGCCTCACTGATTAAGCATTGGTAACTGTCAGACCAAGTTTACTCATATATACTTTAGATTGAT
TTAAAACTTCATTTTTAATTTAAAAGGATCTAGGTGAAGATCCTTTTTGATAATCTCATGACCAAAATCC
CTTAACGTGAGTTTTCGTTCCACTGAGCGTCAGACCCCGTAGAAAAGATCAAAGGATCTTCTTGAGATCC
TTTTTTTCTGCGCGTAATCTGCTGCTTGCAAACAAAAAAACCACCGCTACCAGCGGTGGTTTGTTTGCCG
GATCAAGAGCTACCAACTCTTTTTCCGAAGGTAACTGGCTTCAGCAGAGCGCAGATACCAAATACTGTCC
TTCTAGTGTAGCCGTAGTTAGGCCACCACTTCAAGAACTCTGTAGCACCGCCTACATACCTCGCTCTGCT
AATCCTGTTACCAGTGGCTGCTGCCAGTGGCGATAAGTCGTGTCTTACCGGGTTGGACTCAAGACGATAG
TTACCGGATAAGGCGCAGCGGTCGGGCTGAACGGGGGGTTCGTGCACACAGCCCAGCTTGGAGCGAACGA
CCTACACCGAACTGAGATACCTACAGCGTGAGCTATGAGAAAGCGCCACGCTTCCCGAAGGGAGAAAGGC
GGACAGGTATCCGGTAAGCGGCAGGGTCGGAACAGGAGAGCGCACGAGGGAGCTTCCAGGGGGAAACGCC
TGGTATCTTTATAGTCCTGTCGGGTTTCGCCACCTCTGACTTGAGCGTCGATTTTTGTGATGCTCGTCAG
GGGGGCGGAGCCTATGGAAAAACGCCAGCAACGCGGCCTTTTTACGGTTCCTGGCCTTTTGCTGCGCCGC
GTGCGGCTGCTGGAGATGGCGGACGCGATGGATATGTTCTGCCAAGGGTTGGTTTGCGCATTCACAGTTC
TCCGCAAGAATTGATTGGCTCCAATTCTTGGAGTGGTGAATCCGTTAGCGAGGTGCCGCCGGCTTCCATT
CAGGTCGAGGTGGCCCGGCTCCATGCACCGCGACGCAACGCGGGGAGGCAGACAAGGTATAGGGCGGCGC
CTACAATCCATGCCAACCCGTTCCATGTGCTCGCCGAGGCGGCATAAATCGCCGTGACGATCAGCGGTCC
AGTGATCGAAGTTAGGCTGGTAAGAGCCGCGAGCGATCCTTGAAGCTGTCCCTGATGGTCGTCATCTACC
TGCCTGGACAGCATGGCCTGCAACGCGGGCATCCCGATGCCGCCGGAAGCGAGAAGAATCATAATGGGGA
AGGCCATCCAGCCTCGCGTCGCGAACGCCAGCAAGACGTAGCCCAGCGCGTCGGCCGCCATGCCCTGCTT
CATCCCCGTGGCCCGTTGCTCGCGTTTGCTGGCGGTGTCCCCGGAAGAAATATATTTGCATGTCTTTAGT
TCTATGATGACACAAACCCCGCCCAGCGTCTTGTCATTGGCGAATTCGAACACGCAGATGCAGTCGGGGC
GGCGCGGTCCCAGGTCCACTTCGCATATTAAGGTGACGCGTGTGGCCTCGAACACCGAGCGACCCTGCAG
CGACCCGCTTAACAGCGTCAACAGCGTGCCGCAGATCCCGGGCAATGAGATATGAAAAAGCCTGAACTCA
CCGCGACGTCTGTCGAGAAGTTTCTGATCGAAAAGTTCGACAGCGTCTCCGACCTGATGCAGCTCTCGGA
GGGCGAAGAATCTCGTGCTTTCAGCTTCGATGTAGGAGGGCGTGGATATGTCCTGCGGGTAAATAGCTGC
GCCGATGGTTTCTACAAAGATCGTTATGTTTATCGGCACTTTGCATCGGCCGCGCTCCCGATTCCGGAAG
TGCTTGACATTGGGGAATTCAGCGAGAGCCTGACCTATTGCATCTCCCGCCGTGCACAGGGTGTCACGTT
GCAAGACCTGCCTGAAACCGAACTGCCCGCTGTTCTGCAGCCGGTCGCGGAGGCCATGGATGCGATCGCT
GCGGCCGATCTTAGCCAGACGAGCGGGTTCGGCCCATTCGGACCGCAAGGAATCGGTCAATACACTACAT
GGCGTGATTTCATATGCGCGATTGCTGATCCCCATGTGTATCACTGGCAAACTGTGATGGACGACACCGT
CAGTGCGTCCGTCGCGCAGGCTCTCGATGAGCTGATGCTTTGGGCCGAGGACTGCCCCGAAGTCCGGCAC
CTCGTGCACGCGGATTTCGGCTCCAACAATGTCCTGACGGACAATGGCCGCATAACAGCGGTCATTGACT
GGAGCGAGGCGATGTTCGGGGATTCCCAATACGAGGTCGCCAACATCTTCTTCTGGAGGCCGTGGTTGGC
TTGTATGGAGCAGCAGACGCGCTACTTCGAGCGGAGGCATCCGGAGCTTGCAGGATCGCCGCGGCTCCGG
GCGTATATGCTCCGCATTGGTCTTGACCAACTCTATCAGAGCTTGGTTGACGGCAATTTCGATGATGCAG
CTTGGGCGCAGGGTCGATGCGACGCAATCGTCCGATCCGGAGCCGGGACTGTCGGGCGTACACAAATCGC
CCGCAGAAGCGCGGCCGTCTGGACCGATGGCTGTGTAGAAGTACTCGCCGATAGTGGAAACCGACGCCCC
AGCACTCGTCCGAGGGCAAAGGAATAGGGGAGATGGGGGAGGCTAACTGAAACACGGAAGGAGACAATAC
CGGAAGGAACCCGCGCTATGACGGCAATAAAAAGACAGAATAAAACGCACGGGTGTTGGGTCGTTTGTTC
ATAAACGCGGGGTTCGGTCCCAGGGCTGGCACTCTGTCGATACCCCACCGAGACCCCATTGGGGCCAATA
CGCCCGCGTTTCTTCCTTTTCCCCACCCCACCCCCCAAGTTCGGGTGAAGGCCCAGGGCTCGCAGCCAAC
GTCGGGGCGGCAGGCCCTGCCATAGCCACTGGCCCCGTGGGTTAGGGACGGGGTCCCCCATGGGGAATGG
TTTATGGTTCGTGGGGGTTATTATTTTGGGCGTTGCGTGGGGTCTGGTCCACGACTGGACTGAGCAGACA
GACCCATGGTTTTTGGATGGCCTGGGCATGGACCGCATGTACTGGCGCGACACGAACACCGGGCGTCTGT
GGCTGCCAAACACCCCCGACCCCCAAAAACCACCGCGCGGATTTCTGGCGTGCCAAGCTAGTCGACCAAT
TCTCATGTTTGACAGCTTATCATCGCAGATCCGGGCAACGTTGTTGCATTGCTGCAGGCGCAGAACTGGT
AGGTATGGAAGATCTATACATTGAATCAATATTGGCAATTAGCCATATTAGTCATTGGTTATATAGCATA
AATCAATATTGGCTATTGGCCATTGCATACGTTGTATCTATATCATAATATGTACATTTATATTGGCTCA
TGTCCAATATGACCGCCATGTTGACATTGATTATTGACTAGTTATTAATAGTAATCAATTACGGGGTCAT
TAGTTCATAGCCCATATATGGAGTTCCGCGTTACATAACTTACGGTAAATGGCCCGCCTGGCTGACCGCC
CAACGACCCCCGCCCATTGACGTCAATAATGACGTATGTTCCCATAGTAACGCCAATAGGGACTTTCCAT
TGACGTCAATGGGTGGAGTATTTACGGTAAACTGCCCACTTGGCAGTACATCAAGTGTATCATATGCCAA
GTCCGCCCCCTATTGACGTCAATGACGGTAAATGGCCCGCCTGGCATTATGCCCAGTACATGACCTTACG
GGACTTTCCTACTTGGCAGTACATCTACGTATTAGTCATCGCTATTACCATGGTGATGCGGTTTTGGCAG
TACACCAATGGGCGTGGATAGCGGTTTGACTCACGGGGATTTCCAAGTCTCCACCCCATTGACGTCAATG
GGAGTTTGTTTTGGCACCAAAATCAACGGGACTTTCCAAAATGTCGTAATAACCCCGCCCCGTTGACGCA
AATGGGCGGTAGGCGTGTACGGTGGGAGGTCTATATAAGCAGAGCTCGTTTAGTGAACCGTCAGATCTCT
AGAAGCTGGGTACCACGCGTCATATGGCTTACCCATACGATGTTCCAGATTACGCTAGCGGCCGCATCTT
TTACCCATACGATGTTCCTGACTATGCGGGCTATCCCTATGACGTCCCGGACTATGCAGGATCCTATCCA
TATGACGTTCCAGATTACGCTGCTCAGTGCGGCCGCATGGAGACGAAGCTGCCCCCTGCAAGCACCCCCA
CTAGCCCCTCCTCCCCCGGGCTGTCGCCTGTGCCCCCACCCGACAAGGTGGACGGCTTCTCCCGCCGTTC
CCTCCGCAGAGCCCGGCCCCGCCGCTCCCACAGCTCCTCTCAGTTCCGCTATCAGAGCAACCAGCAAGAG
CTCACACCGCTGCCCCTGCTCAAAGATGTGCCGGCTTCCGAGCTGCACGAGCTGCTGAGCCGGAAGCTGG
CCCAGTGTGGGGTGATGTTTGACTTCTTGGACTGTGTGGCCGACCTCAAGGGGAAGGAGGTGAAGCGGGC
AGCCCTCAACGAGCTGGTGGAGTGTGTGGGGAGCACCCGGGGTGTCCTCATCGAGCCCGTCTACCCAGAC
ATCATCCGCATGATCTCAGTGAATATCTTCCGGACTCTGCCGCCCAGTGAGAACCCTGAATTTGACCCTG
AAGAGGATGAGCCCAATCTTGAGCCTTCGTGGCCACACCTGCAGCTGGTATATGAGTTTTTCCTGCGTTT
CTTGGAGAGCCCAGACTTCCAGCCCTCCGTGGCCAAGAGATATGTGGATCAAAAGTTTGTCCTGATGCTC
CTGGAGCTATTTGATAGTGAGGATCCCCGGGAGCGTGAGTACCTCAAGACCATCCTGCACCGGGTCTATG
GCAAGTTCCTGGGTCTCCGGGCCTACATCCGCAAACAGTGCAACCACATCTTCCTCCGGTTCATCTATGA
ATTCGAGCACTTCAATGGTGTGGCTGAGCTGCTGGAGATCCTAGGAAGCATCATCAATGGCTTTGCGCTG
CCCCTGAAGACGGAGCACAAGCAGTTCCTGGTTCGCGTCCTGATCCCCCTGCACTCTGTCAAGTCGCTGT
CTGTCTTCCATGCCCAGCTGGCATACTGTGTGGTGCAGTTCCTGGAGAAGGATGCCACTCTGACAGAGCA
CGTGATCCGGGGGCTGCTCAAATACTGGCCAAAAACCTGCACCCAGAAGGAGGTGATGTTTCTGGGGGAG
ATGGAAGAGATTCTTGATGTCATCGAGCCCTCCCAGTTTGTGAAGATCCAGGAGCCCCTTTTTAAGCAGG
TGGCTCGCTGTGTTTCCAGCCCCCATTTCCAGGTTGCAGAGCGGGCTCTGTATTTCTGGAACAATGAGTA
TATCCTAAGCCTCATTGAGGACAACTGCCACACTGTGCTGCCTGCTGTGTTTGGGACCCTCTACCAAGTC
TCCAAGGAGCACTGGAACCAAACCATCGTATCACTGATCTACAATGTGCTCAAGACCTTCATGGAGATGA
ATGGGAAGCTGTTTGATGAGCTCACAGCCTCCTACAAGCTGGAAAAGCAGCAGGAGCAGCAGAAGGCCCA
GGAGCGTCAGGAGTTATGGCAAGGTCTGGAGGAGCTGCGGCTACGCCGGCTACAGGGGACCCAGGGGGCC
AAGGAGGCCCCCCTCCAGCGGCTTACACCCCAGGTGGCCGCCAGTGGGGGTCAGAGCTAGACAGCACCTC
AGAAGGGGAAAAGCTAAACCCAGAGCTGTCAGTCCCTCTATCCCTTCTCCTGTCCAGGGGCCCAGAGAGA
AACACACCTACCCCTGGCCTTGCCAGAGTGGCTTCTGAGGACTCCCAGCCCAGCCCAGCTTTCACTGGGG
GGAGACGAGGAGAGGCAATGGTGGTCTTGGCAACAGAATGCTCAGCCCCTCGTGGCAGGACTTGACAAGG
GCAAGCTTGACCAGGAAGCTGCCATCAGGGATCTTCCCCTGCCCCGCAAAGCTAGGCTCCAGCTGCAGGC
GGGCTCCCACCCTCTGCTCCTGGCCTTGGGCAAGGGCACTCAGCGCCTCGCCTGCCCCTGCCTTGGCCAA
TGCGAGGTCCTTCCTTATCCCCACCATGGGGTCCATGGTCTATTTATTCTCGCCCAGCTCACCCTCTACA
CAGACACTGTCCTGGGTGCACACTCCTCCCTTCCCTCGCTGTGTACTTCCTTGTCCCCTTTTTATTTATT
GGGCAGGGGGAGGGGGAGGGCACAGGCAAGAAGAGATTCACAGTGTCCTGGGGTAAGGGGGGGTTCACAG
TAATCATGGTCTACTCCTCTTTCCGTGGCTGGGGGTAGACTTAATAAAGAGAGAAATTCCTCGAGGCCGG
CAAGGCCGGATCCAGACATGATAAGATACATTGATGAGTTTGGACAAACCACAACTAGAATGCAGTGAAA
AAAATGCTTTATTTGTGAAATTTGTGATGCTATTGCTTTATTTGTAACCATTATAAGCTGCAATAAACAA
GTTAACAACAACAATTGCATTCATTTTATGTTTCAGGTTCAGGGGGAGGTGGGGAGGTTTTTTAAAGCAA
GTAAAACCTCTACAAATGTGGTATGGCTGATTATGATCCGGCTGCCTCGCGCGTTTCGGTGATGACGGTG
AAAACCTCTGACACATGCAGCTCCCGGAGACGGTCACAGCTTGTCTGTAAGCGGATGCCGGGAGCAGACA
AGCCCGTCAGGGCGCGTCAGCGGGTGTTGGCGGGTGTCGGGGCGCAGCCATGACCGGTCGACTCTAGA
