>Addgene plasmid #14533 | V246 pCEP 4HA B56beta | addgene partial sequence | sequence record 21123 | CMV-F 5'-CGCAAATGGGCGGTAGGCGTG-3'
AGCAGAGCTCGTTTAGTGGACCGTCAGATCTCTAGAAGCTGGGTACCACGCGTCATATGGCTTACCCATA
CGATGTTCCAGATTACGCTAGCGGCCGCATCTTTTACCCATACGATGTTCCTGACTATGCGGGCTATCCC
TATGACGTCCCGGACTATGCAGGATCCTATCCATATGACGTTCCAGATTACGCTGCTCAGTGCGGCCGCA
TGGAGACGAAGCTGCCCCCTGCAAGCACCCCCACTAGCCCCTCCTCCCCCGGGCTGTCGCCTGTGCCCCC
ACCCGACAAGGTGGACGGCTTCTCCCGCCGTTCCCTCCGCAGAGCCCGGCCCCGCCGCTCCCACAGCTCC
TCTCAGTTCCGCTATCAGAGCAACCAGCAAGAGCTCACACCGCTGCCCCTGCTCAAAGATGTGCCGGCTT
CCGAGCTGCACGAGCTGCTGAGCCGGAAGCTGGCCCAGTGTGGGGTGATGTTTGACTTCTTGGACTGTGT
GGCCGACCTCAAGGGGAAGGAGGTGAAGCGGGCAGCCCTCAACGAGCTGGTGGAGTGTGTGGGGAGCACC
CGGGGTGTCCTCATCGAGCCCGTCTACCCAGACATCATCCGCATGATCTCAGTGAATATCTTCCGGACTC
TGCCGCCCAGTGAGAACCCTGAATTTGACCCTGAAGAGGATGAGCCCAATCT
